Addgene plasmid #201729: pmEGFP-tHe-Tub1A2
Purpose: mEGFP-tagged tardigrade (Hypsibius exemplaris) alpha-tubulin Tub1A2 for expression in mammalian cells
Depositing lab: Stanislav Vinopal. Depositing organization: Jan Evangelista Purkyne University in Usti nad Labem. Publication: Phylogenetic and functional characterization of water bears (Tardigrada) tubulins. Novotna Floriancicova K, Baltzis A, Smejkal J, Czernekova M, Kaczmarek L, Maly J, Notredame C, Vinopal S. Sci Rep. 2023 Mar 30;13(1):5194. doi: 10.1038/s41598-023-31992-z. PubMed 36997657.
Backbone
  Vector backbone: pEGFP-C1
  Backbone manufacturer: Clontech
  Backbone size w/o insert (bp): 3973
  Total vector size (bp): 6066
  Vector type: Mammalian Expression
  Selectable markers: Neomycin (select with G418)
Growth in bacteria
  Bacterial resistance: Kanamycin, 50 μg/mL
  Growth temperature: 37°C
  Growth strain: DH5alpha
  Copy number: High Copy
Gene/Insert
  Gene/Insert name: tHe-Tub1A2
  Species: Hypsibius exemplaris
  Insert size (bp): 1347
  GenBank ID: OQ282842
  Promoter: CMV
  Tag / fusion protein: mEGFP (N terminal on backbone)
  Cloning method: Ligation Independent Cloning
  Sequencing primers: 5′ CMV Forward (CGCAAATGGGCGGTAGGCGTG); 3′ SV-40 pA Reverse (GAAATTTGTGATGCTATTGC)
Terms and licenses: Academic/Nonprofit Terms; Industry Terms: Not Available to Industry
How to cite: pmEGFP-tHe-Tub1A2 was a gift from Stanislav Vinopal (Addgene plasmid # 201729 ; http://n2t.net/addgene:201729 ; RRID:Addgene_201729)
