[The description below was written by a language model from this plasmid's Addgene catalogue record and pLannotate feature annotations shown in this document.]
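Description:
pmEGFP-tHe-Tub1A2 is a mammalian expression plasmid built on the Clontech pEGFP-C1 backbone that produces an alpha-tubulin from the tardigrade Hypsibius exemplaris (Tub1A2) fused at its N-terminus to monomeric EGFP. Expression is driven by the human cytomegalovirus immediate-early enhancer and promoter, and the transcript is terminated by the SV40 polyadenylation signal. The fluorescent protein reading frame is followed by a short remnant of the multiple cloning site that serves as the linker, then the roughly 1.35 kb tubulin coding sequence, which was inserted by ligation-independent cloning. The automated annotation labels the tubulin ORF as Drosophila alphaTub84B. This is a similarity-based match reflecting the strong conservation of alpha-tubulins, and the catalogue entry identifies the insert as the tardigrade gene. Likewise, the tag is annotated simply as EGFP, whereas the record describes it as the monomeric mEGFP variant.

The plasmid is maintained at high copy in E. coli through a pUC-type ColE1 origin, and it also carries an f1 origin. A single Tn5 aminoglycoside phosphotransferase gene (NeoR/KanR) serves both hosts. A bacterial promoter drives it for kanamycin selection, while the SV40 enhancer/early promoter and the HSV TK polyadenylation signal allow G418 selection of stably transfected mammalian cells. Small fragments annotated as large T antigen, ble and bGH poly(A) appear to be backbone remnants or partial matches rather than functional parts.

The construct is intended for expressing the tagged tardigrade tubulin in mammalian cells. The fluorescent tag allows its localisation to be followed, for example to see whether it incorporates into host microtubules, as part of the functional characterisation of tardigrade tubulins.
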