Features (pLannotate 1.2.2; 16 found; start..end, strand, type, name):
     61..364     +  enhancer       CMV enhancer: human cytomegalovirus immediate early enhancer
    365..568     +  promoter       CMV promoter: human cytomegalovirus (CMV) immediate early promoter
    601..1317    +  CDS            EGFP: EGFP is a basic (constitutively fluorescent) green fluorescent protein published in 1996, derived from Aequorea victoria. It is reported to be a rapidly-maturing weak dimer with moderate acid sensitivity.
   1318..1336    +  misc_feature   MCS (fragment): multiple cloning site
   1339..2682    +  CDS            alphaTub84B: TBA1_DROME - Also known as tubA84B. Experimental evidence at protein level: Swiss-Prot protein existence level 1. Tubulin is the major constituent of microtubules. It binds two moles of GTP, one at an exchangeable site on the beta chain and one at a non-exchangeable site on the alpha chain. From Drosophila melanogaster (Fruit fly).
   2686..2724    +  misc_feature   MCS (fragment): multiple cloning site
   2741..2825    +  CDS            large T antigen (fragment): large T antigen from SV40 (simian virus 40)
   2848..2969    +  polyA_signal   SV40 poly(A) signal: SV40 polyadenylation signal
   3003..3431    -  rep_origin     f1 ori (sequence partly withheld): f1 bacteriophage origin of replication; arrow indicates direction of (+) strand synthesis
   3458..3562    +  promoter       AmpR promoter: bla
   3564..3921    +  promoter       SV40 promoter: SV40 enhancer and early promoter
   3956..4750    +  CDS            NeoR/KanR: aminoglycoside phosphotransferase from Tn5; aph(3')-II (or nptII); confers resistance to neomycin, kanamycin, and G418 (Geneticin®)
   4771..4923    +  CDS            ble (fragment): BLE_KLEPN - Experimental evidence at protein level: Swiss-Prot protein existence level 1. Binding protein with a strong affinity to the bleomycin family of antibiotics. Binds to CL990; an antimitotic-antibiotic compound. From Klebsiella pneumoniae.
   4982..5029    +  polyA_signal   HSV TK poly(A) signal: herpes simplex virus thymidine kinase polyadenylation signal (Cole and Stacy, 1985)
   5120..5136    -  polyA_signal   bGH poly(A) signal (fragment): bovine growth hormone polyadenylation signal
   5358..5946    +  rep_origin     ori: high-copy-number ColE1/pMB1/pBR322/pUC origin of replication
>Addgene plasmid #201729 | pmEGFP-tHe-Tub1A2 | addgene full sequence | sequence record 401316 | Addgene NGS Result
TAGTTATTAATAGTAATCAATTACGGGGTCATTAGTTCATAGCCCATATATGGAGTTCCGCGTTACATAA
CTTACGGTAAATGGCCCGCCTGGCTGACCGCCCAACGACCCCCGCCCATTGACGTCAATAATGACGTATG
TTCCCATAGTAACGCCAATAGGGACTTTCCATTGACGTCAATGGGTGGAGTATTTACGGTAAACTGCCCA
CTTGGCAGTACATCAAGTGTATCATATGCCAAGTACGCCCCCTATTGACGTCAATGACGGTAAATGGCCC
GCCTGGCATTATGCCCAGTACATGACCTTATGGGACTTTCCTACTTGGCAGTACATCTACGTATTAGTCA
TCGCTATTACCATGGTGATGCGGTTTTGGCAGTACATCAATGGGCGTGGATAGCGGTTTGACTCACGGGG
ATTTCCAAGTCTCCACCCCATTGACGTCAATGGGAGTTTGTTTTGGCACCAAAATCAACGGGACTTTCCA
AAATGTCGTAACAACTCCGCCCCATTGACGCAAATGGGCGGTAGGCGTGTACGGTGGGAGGTCTATATAA
GCAGAGCTGGTTTAGTGAACCGTCAGATCCGCTAGCCACCATGGTGAGCAAGGGCGAGGAGCTGTTCACC
GGGGTGGTGCCCATCCTGGTCGAGCTGGACGGCGACGTAAACGGCCACAAGTTCAGCGTGTCCGGCGAGG
GCGAGGGCGATGCCACCTACGGCAAGCTGACCCTGAAGTTCATCTGCACCACCGGCAAGCTGCCCGTGCC
CTGGCCCACCCTCGTGACCACCCTGACCTACGGCGTGCAGTGCTTCAGCCGCTACCCCGACCACATGAAG
CAGCACGACTTCTTCAAGTCCGCCATGCCCGAAGGCTACGTCCAGGAGCGCACCATCTTCTTCAAGGACG
ACGGCAACTACAAGACCCGCGCCGAGGTGAAGTTCGAGGGCGACACCCTGGTGAACCGCATCGAGCTGAA
GGGCATCGACTTCAAGGAGGACGGCAACATCCTGGGGCACAAGCTGGAGTACAACTACAACAGCCACAAC
GTCTATATCATGGCCGACAAGCAGAAGAACGGCATCAAGGTGAACTTCAAGATCCGCCACAACATCGAGG
ACGGCAGCGTGCAGCTCGCCGACCACTACCAGCAGAACACCCCCATCGGCGACGGCCCCGTGCTGCTGCC
CGACAACCACTACCTGAGCACCCAGTCCGCCCTGAGCAAAGACCCCAACGAGAAGCGCGATCACATGGTC
CTTAAGGAGTTCGTGACCGCCGCCGGGATCACTCTCGGCATGGACGAGCTGTACAAGTCCGGACTCAGAT
CTCGAGTGCGCGAATGCATCTCTATCCACGTCGGACAGGCCGGAGTGCAGATTGGCAACGCCTGCTGGGA
GCTTTACTGTCTGGAGCATGGCATCCAGCCGGACGGGCAGATGCCGTCGGACAAGACGGTTGGCGCCGCT
GACGACTCCTTCAACACCTTCTTCAGCGAGACCGGATCCGGCAAGCACGTTCCGCGGGCCGTCTTCGTCG
ATCTCGAGCCGACCGTTGTTGATGAAGTGCGAACCGGAACATACCGCCAGCTTTTCCATCCAGAGCAGCT
AATCACCGGAAAGGAGGATGCCGCCAACAATTACGCTCGCGGGCACTACACCGTCGGCAAGGAGATTGTC
GACCTGGTGCTGGACCGCGTGCGCAAGCTCGCCGACCAATGTACCGGTCTGCAGGGCTTTCTCATCTTTC
ACTCGTTCGGCGGTGGGACCGGATCCGGATTCACCTCCCTGCTGATGGAACGCTTGTCGGTCGACTACGG
GAAGAAGTCCAAACTGGAATTCTCCATCTACCCCGCCCCTCAGGTGTCGACTGCCGTGGTGGAGCCGTAC
AACTCGATCCTGACGACCCATACCACGCTGGAGCACTCTGACTGTGCCTTCATGGTGAACAACGAAGCCA
TCTACGACATTTGCCGTCGGAACCTTGACATTGAGCGTCCGACCTACACCAACCTCAACCGCCTGATCGG
GCAGATTGTCTCCTCCATCACCGCGTCGCTGCGCTTCGACGGCGCTCTCAACGTCGATCTCACCGAATTC
CAGACCAACTTGGTTCCTTACCCCCGTATCCATTTCCCGCTGGTGACCTACGCCCCGATCATTTCCGCTG
AAAAGGCCTATCACGAACAGTTGACGGTCTCGGAGATCACCAACTCGTGCTTCGAGCCGGCTAACCAGAT
GGTCAAGTGCGACCCGCGCCACGGAAAGTACATGGCCTGCTGCATGCTCTACCGCGGTGACGTTGTGCCC
AAGGACGTGAACGCCGCCATCGCGGCCATTAAGACCAAGCGCAGCATCCAGTTTGTCGACTGGTGCCCGA
CTGGATTTAAGGTGGGAATCAACTATCAGCCCCCGACGGTGGTGCCGGGCGGGGATTTGGCCAAGGTGCA
GCGTGCCGTCTGCATGCTGTCCAACACCACGGCCATCGCCGAAGCCTGGGCGCGTCTGGACCACAAGTTC
GACCTGATGTACGCCAAGCGCGCCTTTGTCCACTGGTACGTCGGTGAGGGCATGGAGGAGGGCGAGTTCA
GCGAGGCCCGTGAAGATTTGGCCGCCCTCGAGAAGGACTACGAGGAGGTCGGTGTGGACTCTGTCGACGC
TGGTGAGGAAGGCGAGGAATATTGATCGAATTCTGCAGTCGACGGTACCGCGGGCCCGGGATCCACCGGA
TCTAGATAACTGATCATAATCAGCCATACCACATTTGTAGAGGTTTTACTTGCTTTAAAAAACCTCCCAC
ACCTCCCCCTGAACCTGAAACATAAAATGAATGCAATTGTTGTTGTTAACTTGTTTATTGCAGCTTATAA
TGGTTACAAATAAAGCAATAGCATCACAAATTTCACAAATAAAGCATTTTTTTCACTGCATTCTAGTTGT
GGTTTGTCCAAACTCATCAATGTATCTTAACGCGTAAATTGTAAGCGTTAATATTTTGTTAAAATTCGCG
TTAAATTTTTGTTAAATCAGCTCATTTTTTAACCAATAGGCCGAAATCGGCAAAATCCCTTATAAATCAA
AAGAATAGACCGAGATAGGGT
[37 nt withheld, positions 3102-3138]
AAAGAACGTGGACTCCAACGTCAAAGG
[49 nt withheld, positions 3166-3214]
T
[91 nt withheld, positions 3216-3306]
G
[124 nt withheld, positions 3308-3431]
CAGGTGGCACTTTTCGGGGAAATGTGCGCGGAACCCCTATTTGTTTATTTTTCTAAATACATTCAAATAT
GTATCCGCTCATGAGACAATAACCCTGATAAATGCTTCAATAATATTGAAAAAGGAAGAGTCCTGAGGCG
GAAAGAACCAGCTGTGGAATGTGTGTCAGTTAGGGTGTGGAAAGTCCCCAGGCTCCCCAGCAGGCAGAAG
TATGCAAAGCATGCATCTCAATTAGTCAGCAACCAGGTGTGGAAAGTCCCCAGGCTCCCCAGCAGGCAGA
AGTATGCAAAGCATGCATCTCAATTAGTCAGCAACCATAGTCCCGCCCCTAACTCCGCCCATCCCGCCCC
TAACTCCGCCCAGTTCCGCCCATTCTCCGCCCCATGGCTGACTAATTTTTTTTATTTATGCAGAGGCCGA
GGCCGCCTCGGCCTCTGAGCTATTCCAGAAGTAGTGAGGAGGCTTTTTTGGAGGCCTAGGCTTTTGCAAA
GATCGATCAAGAGACAGGATGAGGATCGTTTCGCATGATTGAACAAGATGGATTGCACGCAGGTTCTCCG
GCCGCTTGGGTGGAGAGGCTATTCGGCTATGACTGGGCACAACAGACAATCGGCTGCTCTGATGCCGCCG
TGTTCCGGCTGTCAGCGCAGGGGCGCCCGGTTCTTTTTGTCAAGACCGACCTGTCCGGTGCCCTGAATGA
ACTGCAAGACGAGGCAGCGCGGCTATCGTGGCTGGCCACGACGGGCGTTCCTTGCGCAGCTGTGCTCGAC
GTTGTCACTGAAGCGGGAAGGGACTGGCTGCTATTGGGCGAAGTGCCGGGGCAGGATCTCCTGTCATCTC
ACCTTGCTCCTGCCGAGAAAGTATCCATCATGGCTGATGCAATGCGGCGGCTGCATACGCTTGATCCGGC
TACCTGCCCATTCGACCACCAAGCGAAACATCGCATCGAGCGAGCACGTACTCGGATGGAAGCCGGTCTT
GTCGATCAGGATGATCTGGACGAAGAGCATCAGGGGCTCGCGCCAGCCGAACTGTTCGCCAGGCTCAAGG
CGAGCATGCCCGACGGCGAGGATCTCGTCGTGACCCATGGCGATGCCTGCTTGCCGAATATCATGGTGGA
AAATGGCCGCTTTTCTGGATTCATCGACTGTGGCCGGCTGGGTGTGGCGGACCGCTATCAGGACATAGCG
TTGGCTACCCGTGATATTGCTGAAGAGCTTGGCGGCGAATGGGCTGACCGCTTCCTCGTGCTTTACGGTA
TCGCCGCTCCCGATTCGCAGCGCATCGCCTTCTATCGCCTTCTTGACGAGTTCTTCTGAGCGGGACTCTG
GGGTTCGAAATGACCGACCAAGCGACGCCCAACCTGCCATCACGAGATTTCGATTCCACCGCCGCCTTCT
ATGAAAGGTTGGGCTTCGGAATCGTTTTCCGGGACGCCGGCTGGATGATCCTCCAGCGCGGGGATCTCAT
GCTGGAGTTCTTCGCCCACCCTAGGGGGAGGCTAACTGAAACACGGAAGGAGACAATACCGGAAGGAACC
CGCGCTATGACGGCAATAAAAAGACAGAATAAAACGCACGGTGTTGGGTCGTTTGTTCATAAACGCGGGG
TTCGGTCCCAGGGCTGGCACTCTGTCGATACCCCACCGAGACCCCATTGGGGCCAATACGCCCGCGTTTC
TTCCTTTTCCCCACCCCACCCCCCAAGTTCGGGTGAAGGCCCAGGGCTCGCAGCCAACGTCGGGGCGGCA
GGCCCTGCCATAGCCTCAGGTTACTCATATATACTTTAGATTGATTTAAAACTTCATTTTTAATTTAAAA
GGATCTAGGTGAAGATCCTTTTTGATAATCTCATGACCAAAATCCCTTAACGTGAGTTTTCGTTCCACTG
AGCGTCAGACCCCGTAGAAAAGATCAAAGGATCTTCTTGAGATCCTTTTTTTCTGCGCGTAATCTGCTGC
TTGCAAACAAAAAAACCACCGCTACCAGCGGTGGTTTGTTTGCCGGATCAAGAGCTACCAACTCTTTTTC
CGAAGGTAACTGGCTTCAGCAGAGCGCAGATACCAAATACTGTTCTTCTAGTGTAGCCGTAGTTAGGCCA
CCACTTCAAGAACTCTGTAGCACCGCCTACATACCTCGCTCTGCTAATCCTGTTACCAGTGGCTGCTGCC
AGTGGCGATAAGTCGTGTCTTACCGGGTTGGACTCAAGACGATAGTTACCGGATAAGGCGCAGCGGTCGG
GCTGAACGGGGGGTTCGTGCACACAGCCCAGCTTGGAGCGAACGACCTACACCGAACTGAGATACCTACA
GCGTGAGCTATGAGAAAGCGCCACGCTTCCCGAAGGGAGAAAGGCGGACAGGTATCCGGTAAGCGGCAGG
GTCGGAACAGGAGAGCGCACGAGGGAGCTTCCAGGGGGAAACGCCTGGTATCTTTATAGTCCTGTCGGGT
TTCGCCACCTCTGACTTGAGCGTCGATTTTTGTGATGCTCGTCAGGGGGGCGGAGCCTATGGAAAAACGC
CAGCAACGCGGCCTTTTTACGGTTCCTGGCCTTTTGCTGGCCTTTTGCTCACATGTTCTTTCCTGCGTTA
TCCCCTGATTCTGTGGATAACCGTATTACCGCCATGCAT
